>Addgene plasmid #215244 | GB3471 | addgene full sequence | sequence record 478402 | Addgene NGS Result
TAGAGCGATGAGTGGTCTCGAATGAACTCAAGTAAAAATCCTCCTTCTACTCTCCTTGATGTTTTCTTGG
ATACCGCAAGAAACTTGGATACAGCAAGCAGAAATGTGCTCGAGTGTGGTGAACATCGATGGAGTTACAG
AGAACTGGATACAGTGTCCTCAGCTCTCGCCCAGCATCTTCGATACACGGTGGGGCTGTCCCCTACTGTC
GCAGTGATCAGCGAGAATCACCCGTACATATTGGCCCTCATGCTCGCTGTATGGAAATTGGGCGGTACCT
TCGCTCCGATAGATGTCCACAGCCCTGCAGAACTGGTTGCCGGGATGCTTAACATAGTCTCACCGTCTTG
CCTGGTCATCCCGTCATCAGACGTAACAAACCAGACCCTTGCATGTGATCTTAACATTCCAGTGGTTGCA
TTTCATCCTCACCAAAGCACAATCCCGGAACTGAACAAAAAGTACCTGACGGACAGTCAAATCAGCCCTG
ATCTCCCATTCCCCGATCCCAACCGTCCGGCTCTTTACCTGTTCACTTCTTCTGCTACGAGTAGATCCAA
CTTGAAGTGCGTGCCCCTGACCCACACCTTCATACTGAGAAATAGCCTGTCAAAGAGGGCCTGGTGCAAA
AGAATGAGGCCAGAAACAGATTTCGATGGTATAAGGGTTTTAGGATGGGCACCATGGAGTCATGTTCTGG
CTCACATGCAAGATATAGGGCCCCTTACACTCCTGAATGCTGGATGTTACGTCTTTGCAACGACACCGAG
CACATATCCAACCGAGTTGAAGGACGATAGGGATGTCATTTCTTGCGCCGCAAATGCAGTTATGTACAAG
GGGGTTAAGTCCTTCGCCTGTCTCCCGTTTGTGCTGGGAGGCCTTAAGGCCCTGTGTGAGTCCGAGCCGT
CCGTCAAAGCACAATTACAGGTCGAGGAGCGAGCACAGTTGTTAAAGAGCTTACAACACATGAAGATTCT
TGAATGTGGTGGCGCTATGCTCGAAGTTTCAGTGGCTTCTTGGGCTATCGAGAATCGTATTCCCATTAGT
ATAGGAATCGGTATGACCGAAACTGGCGGAGCCTTGTTCGCTGGACCCGTTCAAGCAATCCAAACGGGAT
TTAGTTCAGAGGACAAGTTTATTGAGGATGCCACATATCTCCTTGTCAAAGACGATTACGAGTCACACGC
AGAAGAGGACATCAATGAAGGCGAACTGGTTGTTAAAAGCCGAATGCTGCCAAGGGGTTATCTGGGGTAT
AACGATCCATCCTTCTCAGTGGACGATGCAGGGTGGGTTACCTTCAAAACAGGCGACAGGTACTCCGTGA
CCCCGGATGGTAAGTTTTCTTGGTTAGGAAGGAATACAGACTTTATACAGATGACAAGCGGTGAGACTCT
CGATCCCAGGCCCATCGAAAGTTTGCTTTGCGAGTCCTCCCTTATATCAAGAGCCTGTGTAATAGGCGAT
AAGTTCCTGAATGGGCCCGCCACAGCAGTGTGTGCCATAATAGAATTGGAGCCGACTACGGTAGAGAAAG
GTCAGGCCCATAGCAGGGACATAGCCCGAATTTTTGCCCCCATAAACCGTGATTTGCCTCCTCCTTTAAG
AATCGCCTGGAGCCACGTCCTCGTGCTCCAACCCAGTGAAAAAATACCGATGACCAAAAAAGGAACGATC
TTCCGTAAGAAGATCGAACAAGTCTTTGGTAGTGCACTTGGTGGGTCCTCAGGTGACAATTCCCAAGCAA
CCACTGATGCATCAGTCGTCCGTCGAGATGAACTGTCAAACACTGTTAAGCATATCATATCACGTGTTCT
GGGCGTGAGCGACGACGAGTTGCTGTGGACTCTCTCATTTGCCGAACTTGGAATGACCTCCGCCCTTGCA
ACGAGAATTGCCAATGAATTGAATGAGGTTTTAGTAGGGGTCAATCTGCCTATCAATGCATGTTATATAC
ACGTTGACTTACCATCCCTGTCAAATGCAGTATATGCCAAACTGGCTCACTTGAAACTCCCTGACAGAAC
ACCAGAGCCGCGTAAGGCACCGGTTGAGAATCCTGGCGGAAAAGAGATCGTAATAGTGGGACAAGCATTT
AGACTTCCAGGCTCTATTAATGACGTGGCTAGTCTCCGTGACGCTTTTCTGGCCCGTCAAGCAAGTTCAA
TCATTACAGAAATACCACCAGACAGATGGGATCACGCATCCTTCTACCCGAAGGACATACGTTTCAACAA
GGCCGGCTTAGTGGACATTGCTAACTACGACCACAGTTTCTTCGGCTTGACGGCTACAGAAGCTCTTTAC
TTATCTCCGACCATGAGACTCGCCCTGGAAGTTAGTTTTGAGGCCCTTGAGAACGCAAACATTCCGGTTT
CTCAGCTGAAGGGGTCACAAACAGCTGTCTACGTTGCTACCACGGATGACGGGTTCGAGACTCTCTTAAA
TGCAGAGGCTGGGTACGACGCTTACACCCGATTCTACGGTACGGGGCGTGCAGCTTCCACGGCATCCGGC
AGGATCTCATACCTGCTTGACGTTCATGGACCCAGTATAACTGTGGACACGGCATGTAGTGGAGGGGCTG
TTTGCATTGATCAAGCTATAGACTACCTGCAATCCAGTTCAGCCGCTGATACCGCCATCATTTGTGCTTC
TAATACTCATTGCTGGCCAGGATCATTCATGTTTCTGAGCGCCCAGGGTATGGTAAGCTCCGGCGGACGA
TGCGCTACTTTCACGACCGATGCCGACGGCTACGTACCTAGCGAGGGTGCAGTCGCCTTCATTCTTAAAA
CACGTGAAGCAGCTATGAGGGACAAAGACACAATTCTGGCTACCATCAAAGCAACACAAATTTCTCATAA
TGGTAGGTCCCAGGGATTAGTCGCCCCCAATGTAAATTCCCAAGCCGACTTGCATAGAAGCCTGCTCCAA
AAAGCCGGGCTTTCACCGGCCGACATTCATTTCATCGAGGCACACGGAACTGGAACCTCCCTCGGAGATC
TGTCCGAGATCCAAGCTATAAATGATGCATATACGAGCTCACAACCTCGAACGGCCGGCCCGCTGATCGT
TTCTGCAAGCAAGACAGTGATAGGACACACTGAACCAGCCGGTCCGTTGGTGGGGATGCTGTCAGTACTG
AACTCCTTTAAAGAGGGGGCCGTCCCTGGTTTGGCACACTTGACCGCCGATAACCTGAATCCCGCTCTTG
ATTGCAGCAGTGTTCCGTTACTCATACCTTACCAGCCCGTTCACCTGGCAGCCCCCAAGCCTCATCGTGC
TGCTGTAATGTCATATGGATTCTCTGGCACCCTCGGTGGGATCGTGCTGGAGGCACCAGATGAGGAAAGA
CTCGAAGAGGAACCTCCTAATGACAAACCTATGTTGTTTGTAGTTAGTGCAAAAACACATACTGCATTAA
TAGAATATCTCGGCCGATACCTTGAATTCCTCTTGCAGGCAAATCCACAAGACTTCTGCGATATTTGTTA
TACTTCATGCGTTGGGCGTGAACATTATCGATACAGATTCGCATGCGTAGCCAACGACATGGAGGATTTA
ATAGGACAATTGCAGAAGCGTTTAGGCTCTAAGGTCCCACCGAAACCTTCCTACAAAAGAGGGGCCCTTG
CATTCGCCTTCAGCGGTCAGGGCACACAGTTCCGAGGGATGGCTACCGAGCTCGCAAAAGCCTATTCCGG
ATTCCGAAAAATAGTCTCTGATCTCGCTAAGAGGGCAAGTGAACTCTCAGGTCACGCTATTGATCGATTT
TTGTTAGCTTACGATATTGGGGCTGAAAACGTCGCCCCGGATAGCGAGGCTGATCAAATATGTATCTTCG
TATATCAATGTAGCGTGCTTCGTTGGCTTCAGACAATGGGCATTAGACCATCTGCTGTTATAGGGCACTC
CCTCGGTGAGATTAGCGCTTCTGTCGCCGCCGGTGCATTGTCTCTGGACTCTGCACTGGACCTTGTTATC
AGTCGAGCTCGACTGTTAAGGAGCTCTACCAATGCACCCGCCGGTATGGCAGCCATGTCAGCATCACAGG
ACGAAGTTGTTGAGTTGATTGGGAAATTAGACCTTGATAAAGCAAATTCACTCTCTGTTTCTGTTATCAA
TGGTCCTCAGAATACGGTAGTAAGCGGTTCTTCAGCAGCCATTGAAAGTATAGTCGCACTGGCCAAAGGG
CGAAAGATAAAAGCAAGTGCTCTCAACATCAACCAAGCCTTCCACTCTCCCTACGTAGATTCTGCAGTAC
CAGGTTTGCGTGCTTGGTCAGAGAAGCATATTTCCTCTGCTAGACCATTACAGATCCCCCTGTACTCTAC
ACTCCTTGGCGCCCAAGTAAGTGAGGGACAAATGCTGAATCCGGATCATTGGGTAGATCACGCAAGAAAA
CCTGTCCAATTCGCTCAGGCCGCCACCATTATGAAAGAAAGCTTTACCGGAGTAATCATTGACATAGGTC
CTCAAGTAGTTGCTTGGAGTTTGCTGCTCTCAAACGGACTGACATCAGTTACCGCTCTCGCCGCAAAGCG
AGGACGATCACAGCAGGTTGCCTTCCTTAGTGCTCTTGCAGATTTATACCAAGACTATGGTGTCGTGCCT
GACTTTGTGGGATTATACGCTCAACAGGAGGACGCCAGTCGTTTAAAGAAAACCGATATTCTGACCTATC
CTTTCCAAAGGGTGAGAAGGTATCCATCTTTCATCCCGAGTCGTAGGGCACCTACTCATGCCCATGTCCA
AGATGAGGAAACATTGTCATCTGGATCTTCCACACCCACATTGGAGAATACAGATCTCGACTCCGGTAAA
GAGTCTTTGATGGGACCCACACGTGGCCTTCTTCGAGTAGACGATCTGAGAGACAGTATCGTTTCTTCTG
TAAAGGATGTACTGGAGCTGAAATCAAATGAGGACTTGGACTTGTCCGAGTCCTTGAACGCATTGGGAAT
GGACAGTATTATGTTCGCTCAATTACGTAAAAGGATAGGGGAGGGACTCGGGTTATCCGTCCCGATGGTA
TTCCTGTCTGACGCCTTCTCAATCGGCGAGATGGTTAGTAACCTTGTAGAACAGGCAGAGGCTAGTGAGG
ACAACTGAGCTTTGAGACCACTCATCGCGACTAGTAGCGGCCGCTGCAGTCCGGCAAAAAAGGGCAAGGT
GTCACCACCCTGCCCTTTTTCTTTAAAACCGAAAAGATTACTTCGCGTTATGCAGGCTTCCTCGCTCACT
GACTCGCTGCGCTCGGTCGTTCGGCTGCGGCGAGCGGTATCAGCTCACTCAAAGGCGGTAATACGGTTAT
CCACAGAATCAGGGGATAACGCAGGAAAGAACATGTGAGCAAAAGGCCAGCAAAAGGCCAGGAACCGTAA
AAAGGCCGCGTTGCTGGCGTTTTTCCACAGGCTCCGCCCCCCTGACGAGCATCACAAAAATCGACGCTCA
AGTCAGAGGTGGCGAAACCCGACAGGACTATAAAGATACCAGGCGTTTCCCCCTGGAAGCTCCCTCGTGC
GCTCTCCTGTTCCGACCCTGCCGCTTACCGGATACCTGTCCGCCTTTCTCCCTTCGGGAAGCGTGGCGCT
TTCTCATAGCTCACGCTGTAGGTATCTCAGTTCGGTGTAGGTCGTTCGCTCCAAGCTGGGCTGTGTGCAC
GAACCCCCCGTTCAGCCCGACCGCTGCGCCTTATCCGGTAACTATCGTCTTGAGTCCAACCCGGTAAGAC
ACGACTTATCGCCACTGGCAGCAGCCACTGGTAACAGGATTAGCAGAGCGAGGTATGTAGGCGGTGCTAC
AGAGTTCTTGAAGTGGTGGCCTAACTACGGCTACACTAGAAGAACAGTATTTGGTATCTGCGCTCTGCTG
AAGCCAGTTACCTTCGGAAAAAGAGTTGGTAGCTCTTGATCCGGCAAACAAACCACCGCTGGTAGCGGTG
GTTTTTTTGTTTGCAAGCAGCAGATTACGCGCAGAAAAAAAGGATCTCAAGAAGATCCTTTGATCTTTTC
TACGGGGTCTGACGCTCAGTGGAACGAAAACTCACGTTAAGGGATTTTGGTCATGAGATTATCAAAAAGG
ATCTTCACCTAGATCCTTTTAAATTAAAAATGAAGTTTTAAATCAATCTAAAGTATATATGAGTAAACTT
GGTCTGACAGCTCGAGGCTTGGATTCTCACCAATAAAAAACGCCCGGCGGCAACCGAGCGTTCTGAACAA
ATCCAGATGGAGTTCTGAGGTCATTACTGGATCTATCAACAGGAGTCCAAGCGAGCTCGATATCAAATTA
CGCCCCGCCCTGCCACTCGTCGCAGTACTGTTGTAATTCATTAAGCATTCTGCCGACATGGAAGCCATCA
CAAACGGCATGATGAACCTGAATCGCCAGCGGCATCAGCACCTTGTCGCCTTGCGTATAATATTTGCCCA
TGGTGAAAACGGGGGCGAAGAAGTTGTCCATATTGGCCACGTTTAAATCAAAACTGGTGAAACTCACCCA
GGGATTGGCTGATACGAAAAACATATTCTCAATAAACCCTTTAGGGAAATAGGCCAGGTTTTCACCGTAA
CACGCCACATCTTGCGAATATATGTGTAGAAACTGCCGGAAATCGTCGTGGTATTCACTCCAGAGTGATG
AAAACGTTTCAGTTTGCTCATGGAAAACGGTGTAACAAGGGTGAACACTATCCCATATCACCAGCTCACC
GTCTTTCATTGCCATACGAAATTCCGGATGAGCATTCATCAGGCGGGCAAGAATGTGAATAAAGGCCGGA
TAAAACTTGTGCTTATTTTTCTTTACGGTCTTTAAAAAGGCCGTAATATCCAGCTGAACGGTCTGGTTAT
AGGTACATTGAGCAACTGACTGAAATGCCTCAAAATGTTCTTTACGATGCCATTGGGATATATCAACGGT
GGTATATCCAGTGATTTTTTTCTCCATTTTAGCTTCCTTAGCTCCTGAAAATCTCGATAACTCAAAAAAT
ACGCCCGGTAGTGATCTTATTTCATTATGGTGAAAGTTGGAACCTCTTACGTGCCCGATCAACTCGAGTG
CCACCTGACGTCTAAGAAACCATTATTATCATGACATTAACCTATAAAAATAGGCGTATCACGAGGCAGA
ATTTCAGATAAAAAAAATCCTTAGCTTTCGCTAAGGATGATTTCTGGAATTCGCGGCCGCTTC
Features (pLannotate 1.2.2; 8 found; start..end, strand, type, name):
   5140..5159    +  misc_feature   BioBrick suffix: universal suffix for all parts
   5160..5217    +  terminator     his operon terminator: This putative transcriptin terminator from the E. coli his operon has a 2-bp deletion introduced during synthesis. Its efficiency has not been determined.
   5412..6000    -  rep_origin     ori: high-copy-number ColE1/pMB1/pBR322/pUC origin of replication
   6183..6277    -  terminator     lambda t0 terminator: transcription terminator from phage lambda
   6301..6957    -  CDS            cat: CAT_ECOLX - Experimental evidence at protein level: Swiss-Prot protein existence level 1. This enzyme is an effector of chloramphenicol resistance in bacteria. From Escherichia coli. This protein is used as a marker in many commonly used cloning vectors, such as pACYC184.
   6958..7055    -  promoter       cat promoter: promoter of the E. coli cat gene encoding chloramphenicol acetyltransferase
   7141..7184    -  terminator     bacterial terminator: putative bacterial transcription terminator
   7187..5       +  misc_feature   BioBrick prefix (across the origin): BioBrick prefix for parts that do not start with "ATG"
