[The description below was written by a language model from this plasmid's Addgene catalogue record and pLannotate feature annotations shown in this document.]
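Description:
GB3471 is a level-0 GoldenBraid-style part plasmid built on pUPD2, a self-made domestication vector derived from the BioBrick assembly plasmid pSB1C3. It is a synthetic biology entry clone maintained in E. coli rather than an expression vector. Propagation relies on a high-copy ColE1/pUC-type origin, and selection on chloramphenicol resistance from a cat gene driven by its native cat promoter and followed by the lambda t0 terminator. Remnants of the parental BioBrick architecture are annotated around the cloning position: the BioBrick prefix and suffix, a his operon terminator and another putative bacterial terminator. These insulate the insert region from read-through transcription.

The payload is the coding sequence of HispS (hispidin synthase) from the bioluminescent fungus N. nambi, codon optimized for Nicotiana benthamiana. According to the record, it encodes the first step of the fungal bioluminescence pathway. Internal BsaI and BsmBI sites were removed so the part is compatible with Type IIS assembly, and it was inserted through BsmBI sites that were destroyed in cloning. The automated feature table annotates only backbone elements. The large unannotated stretch of the 7,203 nt sequence, roughly the first 5.1 kb, presumably corresponds to the HispS insert, though this is not labelled. No plant promoter or terminator is recorded, consistent with a bare CDS part. The plasmid is meant to be combined with regulatory parts into transcriptional units, and then with the other pathway genes, to build autonomous bioluminescence reporter systems in plants.
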