Addgene plasmid #215244: GB3471
Purpose: CDS of HispS from N. nambi codon optimized for N.benthamiana. This gene is the first step of the bioluminiscente pathway.
Depositing lab: Diego Orzaez. Depositing organization: Instituto de Biologia Molecular y Celular de Plantas. Publication: A quantitative autonomous bioluminescence reporter system with a wide dynamic range for Plant Synthetic Biology. Calvache C, Vazquez-Vilar M, Moreno-Gimenez E, Orzaez D. Plant Biotechnol J. 2024 Jan;22(1):37-47. doi: 10.1111/pbi.14146. Epub 2023 Oct 26. PubMed 37882352.
Backbone
  Vector backbone: pUPD2
  Backbone manufacturer: self-made; derived from the BioBrick assembly plasmid pSB1C3
  Vector type: Synthetic Biology
Growth in bacteria
  Bacterial resistance: Chloramphenicol, 25 μg/mL
  Growth temperature: 37°C
  Growth strain: DH5alpha
  Copy number: High Copy
Gene/Insert
  Gene/Insert name: HispS
  Species: N. nambi
  Mutation: BsaI and BsmBI sites removed
  Cloning method: Restriction Enzyme; 5′ cloning site BsmBI (destroyed during cloning); 3′ cloning site BsmBI (destroyed during cloning)
Terms and licenses: Academic/Nonprofit Terms; Industry Terms: Not Available to Industry
How to cite: GB3471 was a gift from Diego Orzaez (Addgene plasmid # 215244 ; http://n2t.net/addgene:215244 ; RRID:Addgene_215244)
